Addgene plasmid #130173: pRDAX-490 GFP[1] L3 Stuffer/Intein2 L4 GFP[2] IRES mCherry GFP(1-9)
Purpose: PPI (BiFC/TriFC) assay vector
Depositing lab: Gary Lewin. Depositing organization: Max-Delbrueck-Centrum fuer Molekulare Medizin (MDC).
Backbone
  Vector backbone: custom built
  Vector type: Mammalian Expression
Growth in bacteria
  Bacterial resistance: Ampicillin, 100 μg/mL
  Growth temperature: 37°C
  Growth strain: DH5alpha
  Copy number: High Copy
Gene/Insert
  Gene/Insert name: GFP
  Species: M. musculus (mouse)
  Cloning method: Restriction Enzyme; 5′ cloning site unknown (unknown if destroyed); 3′ cloning site unknown (unknown if destroyed)
Terms and licenses: Academic/Nonprofit Terms; Industry Terms: Not Available to Industry
How to cite: pRDAX-490 GFP[1] L3 Stuffer/Intein2 L4 GFP[2] IRES mCherry GFP(1-9) was a gift from Gary Lewin (Addgene plasmid # 130173 ; http://n2t.net/addgene:130173 ; RRID:Addgene_130173)
