[The description below was written by a language model from this plasmid's Addgene catalogue record and pLannotate feature annotations shown in this document.]
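Description:
pRDAX-490 GFP[1] L3 Stuffer/Intein2 L4 GFP[2] IRES mCherry GFP(1-9) is a custom-built, roughly 5.4 kb mammalian expression plasmid designed as an assay vector for protein–protein interactions by bimolecular or trimolecular fluorescence complementation (BiFC/TriFC). In bacteria it is maintained at high copy from a ColE1/pUC-type origin and selected with ampicillin. The β-lactamase gene is annotated as driven by a cat promoter, and the bacterial module is insulated by short T3Te, T7Te and tonB transcription terminators.

The mammalian cassette is driven by a CMV enhancer fused to the chicken β-actin promoter (a CAG-type arrangement) and ends in a fragment of the mouse PGK polyadenylation signal. A very short match to a Tet-responsive promoter downstream of the β-actin element is probably incidental. As the name indicates, the first open reading frame places two small GFP fragments, GFP[1] and GFP[2], on either side of linkers L3 and L4 and a stuffer/intein segment. This segment presumably serves as a placeholder or control where test proteins would be inserted, although the cloning sites are not recorded. The automated annotation detects only a short superfolder GFP fragment here and labels the intervening region as a troponin C-like fragment, so the exact identity of the stuffer is not resolved by the record.

An EMCV IRES then drives translation of mCherry, followed by a large GFP fragment that corresponds to the GFP(1-9) detector named in the title. How mCherry and this fragment are joined is not annotated. In tripartite split-GFP systems, green fluorescence is reconstituted only when the two small strands are brought together and complement GFP(1-9), while mCherry reports transfection and expression level. The catalogue lists the insert species as mouse, although the annotated fluorescent protein parts derive from Aequorea and Discosoma.
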