Features (pLannotate 1.2.2; 15 found; start..end, strand, type, name):
    185..564     +  enhancer       CMV enhancer: human cytomegalovirus immediate early enhancer
    566..841     +  promoter       chicken β-actin promoter: No description available
    867..883     +  promoter       tight TRE promoter (fragment): Tet-responsive promoter PTight, consisting of seven tet operator sequences followed by the minimal CMV promoter
    904..1191    +  CDS            TNNC2 (fragment): TNNC2_PIG - Experimental evidence at protein level: Swiss-Prot protein existence level 1. Troponin is the central regulatory protein of striated muscle contraction. Tn consists of three components: Tn-I which is the inhibitor of actomyosin ATPase, Tn-T which contains the binding site for tropomyosin and Tn-C. The binding of calcium to Tn-C abolishes the inhibitory action of Tn on actin filaments. From Sus scrofa (Pig).
   1204..1257    +  CDS            Superfolder GFP (fragment): Superfolder GFP is a basic (constitutively fluorescent) green fluorescent protein published in 2005, derived from Aequorea victoria. It is reported to be a very rapidly-maturing weak dimer.
   1298..1884    +  misc_feature   IRES2: internal ribosome entry site (IRES) of the encephalomyocarditis virus (EMCV)
   1894..2598    +  CDS            mCherry: mCherry is a basic (constitutively fluorescent) red fluorescent protein published in 2004, derived from Discosoma sp.. It is reported to be a very rapidly-maturing monomer with low acid sensitivity.
   2671..3252    +  CDS            Trp-less GFP (fragment): Trp-less GFP is a fluorescent protein published in 2012, derived from Aequorea victoria.
   3283..3488    +  polyA_signal   PGK poly(A) signal (fragment): mouse phosphoglycerate kinase 1 polyadenylation signal
   3662..3691    +  terminator     T3Te terminator: phage T3 early transcription terminator
   3713..4300    +  rep_origin     ori: high-copy-number ColE1/pMB1/pBR322/pUC origin of replication
   4312..4339    -  terminator     T7Te terminator: phage T7 early transcription terminator
   4363..5223    -  CDS            AmpR: β-lactamase; bla; confers resistance to ampicillin, carbenicillin, and related antibiotics
   5224..5326    -  promoter       cat promoter: promoter of the E. coli cat gene encoding chloramphenicol acetyltransferase
   5327..2       -  terminator     tonB terminator (across the origin): bidirectional E. coli tonB-P14 transcription terminator
>Addgene plasmid #130173 | pRDAX-490 GFP[1] L3 Stuffer/Intein2 L4 GFP[2] IRES mCherry GFP(1-9) | addgene full sequence | sequence record 271330 | Addgene NGS Result
CTTTCTGCTATGGAGGTCAGGTATGATTTAAATGGTCAGTATTGAGCGATATCTAGAGAATTCGTATAGG
TCTTGTATTCAGTCTCGCACTTTAGACATGGTCTTCTGCTGCCCGTGGTCCTCTATTCGTCGGATGTTCT
GTCGATTCTTCCTGTCTATCTGGACTGGATCTGATATCATCGTCGACATTGATTATTGACTAGTTATTAA
TAGTAATCAATTACGGGGTCATTAGTTCATAGCCCATATATGGAGTTCCGCGTTACATAACTTACGGTAA
ATGGCCCGCCTGGCTGACCGCCCAACGACCCCCGCCCATTGACGTCAATAATGACGTATGTTCCCATAGT
AACGCCAATAGGGACTTTCCATTGACGTCAATGGGTGGAGTATTTACGGTAAACTGCCCACTTGGCAGTA
CATCAAGTGTATCATATGCCAAGTACGCCCCCTATTGACGTCAATGACGGTAAATGGCCCGCCTGGCATT
ATGCCCAGTACATGACCTTATGGGACTTTCCTACTTGGCAGTACATCTACGTATTAGTCATCGCTATTAC
CATGGTCGAGGTGAGCCCCACGTTCTGCTTCACTCTCCCCATCTCCCCCCCCTCCCCACCCCCAATTTTG
TATTTATTTATTTTTTAATTATTTTGTGCAGCGATGGGGGCGGGGGGGGGGGGGGCGCGCGCCAGGCGGG
GCGGGGCGGGGCGAGGGGCGGGGCGGGGCGAGGCGGAGAGGTGCGGCGGCAGCCAATCAGAGCGGCGCGC
TCCGAAAGTTTCCTTTTATGGCGAGGCGGCGGCGGCGGCGGCCCTATAAAAAGCGAAGCGCGCGGCGGGC
GGGAGTCGCTGCGTTGGGACTTAGCCTTTAGTGAACCGTCAGAATTAATTCAGATCGATCTACAGCGCCA
CCATGGATCTGCCTGATGACCACTACCTGAGCACACAGACCATCCTCTCCAAGGACCTTAACAGTGGAGG
CAGCGAAGAAGAGCTATCAGAGTGCTTTCGCATTTTTGACAAGGATGGAAATGGTTTCATCGACAGGGAG
GAATTTGGAGACATCATCCGCCTTACTGGAGAACAGCTCACAGATGAGGATGTCGATGAGATATTTGGAG
ATTCAGACACAGACAAAAATGACGGAAGGATTGACTTTGATGAGTTCCTGAAGATGGTGGAGAATGTCCA
GGCGTCGGGAGGCGAAAAGAGGGACCACATGGTGCTGCTCGAGTACGTCACAGCAGCTGGCATCACCGAT
GCCAGCTAATGCTTAGATAAGTGAGAATTCAGATCCGCCCCTCTCCCTCCCCCCCCCCTAACGTTACTGG
CCGAAGCCGCTTGGAATAAGGCCGGTGTGCGTTTGTCTATATGTTATTTTCCACCATATTGCCGTCTTTT
GGCAATGTGAGGGCCCGGAAACCTGGCCCTGTCTTCTTGACGAGCATTCCTAGGGGTCTTTCCCCTCTCG
CCAAAGGAATGCAAGGTCTGTTGAATGTCGTGAAGGAAGCAGTTCCTCTGGTAGCTTCTTGAAGACAAAC
AACGTCTGTAGCGACCCTTTGCAGGCAGCGGAACCCCCCACCTGGCGACAGGTGCCTCTGCGGCCAAAAG
CCACGTGTATAAGATACACCTGCAAAGGCGGCACAACCCCAGTGCCACGTTGTGAGTTGGATAGTTGTGG
AAAGAGTCAAATGGCTCTCCTCAAGCGTATTCAACAAGGGGCTGAAGGATGCCCAGAAGGTACCCCATTG
TATGGGATCTGATCTGGGGCCTCGGTACACATGCTTTACATGTGTTTAGTCGAGGTTAAAAAAACGTCTA
GGCCCCCCGAACCACGGGGACGTGGTTTTCCTTTGAAAAACACGATGATAATATGGCCACAACCATGGGT
GCAGTGAGCAAGGGCGAGGAGGATAACATGGCCATCATCAAGGAGTTCATGCGCTTCAAGGTGCACATGG
AGGGCTCCGTGAACGGCCACGAGTTCGAGATCGAGGGCGAGGGCGAGGGCCGCCCCTACGAGGGCACCCA
GACCGCCAAGCTGAAGGTGACCAAGGGTGGCCCCCTGCCCTTCGCCTGGGACATCCTGTCCCCTCAGTTC
ATGTACGGCTCCAAGGCCTACGTGAAGCACCCCGCCGACATCCCCGACTACTTGAAGCTGTCCTTCCCCG
AGGGCTTCAAGTGGGAGCGCGTGATGAACTTCGAGGACGGCGGCGTGGTGACCGTGACCCAGGACTCCTC
CCTGCAGGACGGCGAGTTCATCTACAAGGTGAAGCTGCGCGGCACCAACTTCCCCTCCGACGGCCCCGTA
ATGCAGAAGAAGACCATGGGCTGGGAGGCCTCCTCCGAGCGGATGTACCCCGAGGACGGCGCCCTGAAGG
GCGAGATCAAGCAGAGGCTGAAGCTGAAGGACGGCGGCCACTACGACGCTGAGGTCAAGACCACCTACAA
GGCCAAGAAGCCCGTGCAGCTGCCCGGCGCCTACAACGTCAACATCAAGTTGGACATCACCTCCCACAAC
GAGGACTACACCATCGTGGAACAGTACGAACGCGCCGAGGGCCGCCACTCCACCGGCGGCATGGACGAGC
TGTACAAGAGCGGCGCTACTAACTTCAGCCTGCTGAAGCAGGCTGGCGACGTGGAGGAGAACCCTGGACC
TTCTGGAAGAAAAGGCGAAGAGCTGTTTACAGGGGTTGTGCCTATCCTCATTGAGCTCGATGGAGATGTC
AACGGCCACAAGTTCTTTGTGAGAGGGGAAGGAGAAGGTGACGCTACTATCGGCAAACTGTCTCTGAAGT
TCATTTGCACTACCGGGAAGTTGCCCGTACCATGGCCAACACTGGTAACTACGCTGACATATGGAGTCCA
GTGTTTCAGCCGTTATCCGGATCACATGAAGAGGCATGACTTCTTTAAATCCGCAATGCCTGAGGGATAT
GTCCAAGAGAGGACCATCTACTTTAAGGACGACGGTACCTACAAAACCCGAGCTGAAGTGAAGTTTGAGG
GTGACACTCTGGTGAATCGGATTGAGCTCAAAGGCATCGACTTCAAGGAGGATGGCAACATCTTGGGCCA
TAAGCTGGAGTACAACTTCAACAGTCACAAGGTGTACATCACAGCCGACAAACAGAACAATGGGATTAAG
GCCAACTTCACCATACGCCACAATGTGGAAGATGGCTCAGTCCAACTTGCGGACCATTACCAGCAGAATA
CGCCTATAGGGGATGGACCCGTTCTTCTGCCCTAGGTTGCCTTGAGCATCTGACTTCTGGCTAAATTGAT
GATCTATTAAACAATAAAGATGTCCACATGGAAGTTTTTTCCTGTCATACTTTGTTAAGAAGGGTGAGAA
CAGAGTACCTACATTTTGAATGGAAGGATTGGAGCTACGGGGGTGGGGGTGGGGTGGGATTAGATAAATG
CCTGCTCTTTACTGAAGGCTCTTTACTATTGCTTTATGATAATGTTTCATAGTTGGATCGAACACATATT
GATCCTCGTCACAACCACACCAGCACACCTCAAATCCCACACCACTCCCACAATTACCATTCACTCAACA
AACTCACACATCCCACGATAACGAATTCAAGCTTGATATCATTCAGGACGAGCCTCAGACTCCAGCGTAA
CTGGACTGCAATCAACTCACTGGCTCACCTTCACGGGTGGGCCTTTCTTCGGTAGAAAATCAAAGGATCT
TCTTGAGATCCTTTTTTTCTGCGCGTAATCTGCTGCTTGCAAACAAAAAAACCACCGCTACCAGCGGTGG
TTTGTTTGCCGGATCAAGAGCTACCAACTCTTTTTCCGAGGTAACTGGCTTCAGCAGAGCGCAGATACCA
AATACTGTTCTTCTAGTGTAGCCGTAGTTAGGCCACCACTTCAAGAACTCTGTAGCACCGCCTACATACC
TCGCTCTGCTAATCCTGTTACCAGTGGCTGCTGCCAGTGGCGATAAGTCGTGTCTTACCGGGTTGGACTC
AAGACGATAGTTACCGGATAAGGCGCAGCGGTCGGGCTGAACGGGGGGTTCGTGCACACAGCCCAGCTTG
GAGCGAACGACCTACACCGAACTGAGATACCTACAGCGTGAGCTATGAGAAAGCGCCACGCTTCCCGAAG
GGAGAAAGGCGGACAGGTATCCGGTAAGCGGCAGGGTCGGAACAGGAGAGCGCACGAGGGAGCTTCCAGG
GGGAAACGCCTGGTATCTTTATAGTCCTGTCGGGTTTCGCCACCTCTGACTTGAGCATCGATTTTTGTGA
TGCTCGTCAGGGGGGCGGAGCCTATGGAAAAACGCCAGCAACGCAGAAAGGCCCACCCGAAGGTGAGCCA
GGTGATTACATTTGGGCCCTCATTACCAATGCTTAATCAGTGAGGCACCTATCTCAGCGATCTGTCTATT
TCGTTCATCCATAGTTGCCTGACTCCCCGTCGTGTAGATAACTACGATGCGGGAGGGCTTACCATCTGGC
CCCAGTGCTGCAATGATACCGCGAGAACCACGCTCACCGGCTCCAGATTTATCAGCAATAAACCAGCCAG
CCGGGAGGGCCGAGCGCAGAAGTGATCCTGCAACTTTATCCGCCTCCATCCAGTCTATTAATTGTTGCCG
GGAAGCTAGAGTAAGTAGTTCGCCAGTTAATAGTTTGCGCAACGTTGTTGCCATTGCTACAGGCATCGTG
GTGTCACGCTCGTCGTTTGGTATGGCTTCATTCAGCTCCGGTTCCCAACGATCAAGGCGAGTTACATGAT
CCCCCATGTTGTGCAAAAAAGCGGTTAGCTCCTTCGGTCCTCCGATCGTTGCCAGAAGTAAGTTGGCCGC
AGTGTTATCACTCATGGTTATGGCAGCACTGCATAATTCTCTTACTGTCATGCCATCCGTGAGATGCTTT
TCTGTGACTGGTGAGTACTCAACCAAGTCATTCTGAGAATAGTGTATGCGGCGACCGAGTTGCTCTTGCC
CGGCGTCAATACGGGATAATACCGCGCCACATAGCAGAACTTTAAAAGTGCTCATCATTGGAAAACGTTC
TTCGGGGCGTAAACTCTCAAGGATCTTACCGCTGTTGAGATCCAGTTCGATGTAACCCACTCGTGCACCC
AACTGATCTTCAGCATCTTTTACTTTCACCAGCGTTTCTGGGTGAGCAAAAACAGGAAGGCAAAATGCCG
CAAAAAAGGGAATAAGGGCGACACGGAAATGTTGAATACTCATTTTAGCTTCCTTAGCTCCTGAAAATCT
CGATAACTCAAAAAATACGCCCGGTAGTGATCTTATTTCATTATGGTGAAAGTTGGAACCTCTTACGTGC
CGATCAAGTCAAAAGCCTCCGGTCGGAGGCTTTTGA
